Addgene plasmid #115869: pAPM-D4 miR30-PIWIL2 ts3
Purpose: PIWIL2 knockdown
Depositing lab: Jeremy Luban. Depositing organization: University of Massachusetts, Worcester. Publication: Primate immunodeficiency virus proteins Vpx and Vpr counteract transcriptional repression of proviruses by the HUSH complex. Yurkovetskiy L, Guney MH, Kim K, Goh SL, McCauley S, Dauphin A, Diehl WE, Luban J. Nat Microbiol. 2018 Dec;3(12):1354-1361. doi: 10.1038/s41564-018-0256-x. Epub 2018 Oct 8. PubMed 30297740.
Backbone
  Vector backbone: pAPM-D4-mir30
  Vector type: Lentiviral
  Selectable markers: Puromycin
Growth in bacteria
  Bacterial resistance: Ampicillin, 100 μg/mL
  Growth temperature: 30°C
  Growth strain: NEB Stable
  Copy number: High Copy
Gene/Insert
  Gene/Insert name: PIWIL2 shRNA
  gRNA/shRNA sequence: AGATTAGTACTGATTTTCT
  Species: H. sapiens (human)
  Entrez Gene: PIWIL2 (a.k.a. CT80, HILI, PIWIL1L, mili)
  Promoter: SFFV
  Cloning method: Restriction Enzyme; 5′ cloning site Unknown (unknown if destroyed); 3′ cloning site Unknown (unknown if destroyed)
Terms and licenses: Academic/Nonprofit Terms; Industry Terms: Not Available to Industry
Depositor comments: PuroR . Please visit https://www.biorxiv.org/content/early/2018/04/03/293001 for bioRxiv preprint.
How to cite: pAPM-D4 miR30-PIWIL2 ts3 was a gift from Jeremy Luban (Addgene plasmid # 115869 ; http://n2t.net/addgene:115869 ; RRID:Addgene_115869)
