[The description below was written by a language model from this plasmid's Addgene catalogue record and pLannotate feature annotations shown in this document.]
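Description:
pAPM-D4 miR30-PIWIL2 ts3 is an HIV-1-based lentiviral transfer vector, built on the pAPM-D4-mir30 backbone, for knockdown of human PIWIL2 (also known as HILI). In bacteria it is propagated through a high-copy ColE1/pUC-type origin and selected with ampicillin via the β-lactamase gene. The annotated full sequence is about 6.3 kb.

The viral genome is transcribed in packaging cells from a CMV enhancer/promoter placed directly upstream of a truncated 5' LTR, an arrangement that normally makes genomic RNA production independent of Tat. An SV40 enhancer/early promoter also lies just upstream. Downstream come the HIV-1 Ψ packaging signal with a partial gag fragment, the Rev response element for Rev-dependent nuclear export of the unspliced genome, and the cPPT/CTS, which aids nuclear import of the reverse-transcribed DNA. A second truncated LTR closes the provirus. The annotation tool labels it as a 5' LTR, but by position it serves as the 3' LTR. No WPRE is annotated.

The payload is a single transcription unit driven by the spleen focus-forming virus (SFFV) LTR promoter. It encodes puromycin N-acetyltransferase (pac), followed by the PIWIL2-targeting hairpin embedded between 5' and 3' miR-30a flanking sequences. Because the shRNA sits in a microRNA scaffold, it can be expressed from a Pol II promoter and processed by the endogenous microRNA pathway. Puromycin resistance and the knockdown hairpin therefore come from the same transcript, so drug selection enriches for cells expressing the shRNA. The "ts3" in the name probably marks one of several PIWIL2 target sites, though the record does not define it. The associated publication concerns transcriptional repression of proviruses by the HUSH complex and its counteraction by Vpx and Vpr. The record does not state the cloning sites.
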