Features (pLannotate 1.2.2; 19 found; start..end, strand, type, name):
     69..398     +  promoter       SV40 promoter: SV40 enhancer and early promoter
    410..789     +  enhancer       CMV enhancer: human cytomegalovirus immediate early enhancer
    790..989     +  promoter       CMV promoter: human cytomegalovirus (CMV) immediate early promoter
   1007..1187    +  LTR            5' LTR (truncated): truncated 5' long terminal repeat (LTR) from HIV-1
   1234..1359    +  misc_feature   HIV-1 Ψ: packaging signal of human immunodeficiency virus type 1
   1343..1681    +  CDS            HIV-1 gag (fragment): gag protein from human immunodeficiency virus 1; gag
   1856..2089    +  misc_feature   RRE: The Rev response element (RRE) of HIV-1 allows for Rev-dependent mRNA export from the nucleus to the cytoplasm.
   2466..2566    +  CDS            Rev (fragment): human immunodeficiency virus 1 (HIV-1) Rev protein; rev; enhances nuclear export of unspliced and incompletely spliced viral mRNAs
   2616..2733    +  misc_feature   cPPT/CTS: central polypurine tract and central termination sequence of HIV-1
   2870..3277    +  promoter       SFFV promoter: spleen focus-forming virus long terminal repeat (LTR) promoter
   3298..3894    +  CDS            pac: PUAC_STRAD - Protein predicted: Swiss-Prot protein existence level 4. Detoxification of puromycin. From Streptomyces alboniger.
   3919..3964    +  ncRNA          5' miR-30a (fragment): sequence upstream of the 71-nt precursor of the human miR-30a microRNA (Zeng et al., 2002) miRNA
   4034..4059    +  ncRNA          3' miR-30a (fragment): sequence downstream of the 71-nt precursor of the human miR-30a microRNA (Zeng et al., 2002) miRNA
   4089..4108    +  misc_feature   cPPT/CTS (fragment): central polypurine tract and central termination sequence of HIV-1
   4140..4320    +  LTR            5' LTR (truncated): truncated 5' long terminal repeat (LTR) from HIV-1
   4391..4979    -  rep_origin     ori: high-copy-number ColE1/pMB1/pBR322/pUC origin of replication
   5150..6010    -  CDS            AmpR: β-lactamase; bla; confers resistance to ampicillin, carbenicillin, and related antibiotics
   6011..6115    -  promoter       AmpR promoter: bla
   6174..6226    -  misc_feature   bom (fragment): basis of mobility region from pBR322
>Addgene plasmid #115869 | pAPM-D4 miR30-PIWIL2 ts3 | addgene full sequence | sequence record 232786 | Addgene NGS Result
AATCTGCTTAGGGTTAGGCGTTTTGCGCTGCTTCGCGATGTACGGGCCAGATATACGCGCTGTGGAATGT
GTGTCAGTTAGGGTGTGGAAAGTCCCCAGGCTCCCCAGCAGGCAGAAGTATGCAAAGCATGCATCTCAAT
TAGTCAGCAACCAGGTGTGGAAAGTCCCCAGGCTCCCCAGCAGGCAGAAGTATGCAAAGCATGCATCTCA
ATTAGTCAGCAACCATAGTCCCGCCCCTAACTCCGCCCATCCCGCCCCTAACTCCGCCCAGTTCCGCCCA
TTCTCCGCCCCATGGCTGACTAATTTTTTTTATTTATGCAGAGGCCGAGGCCGCCTCTGCCTCTGAGCTA
TTCCAGAAGTAGTGAGGAGGCTTTTTTGGAGGCCTAGGCTTTTGCAAAAAGCTCGCGTTGACATTGATTA
TTGACTAGTTATTAATAGTAATCAATTACGGGGTCATTAGTTCATAGCCCATATATGGAGTTCCGCGTTA
CATAACTTACGGTAAATGGCCCGCCTGGCTGACCGCCCAACGACCCCCGCCCATTGACGTCAATAATGAC
GTATGTTCCCATAGTAACGCCAATAGGGACTTTCCATTGACGTCAATGGGTGGAGTATTTACGGTAAACT
GCCCACTTGGCAGTACATCAAGTGTATCATATGCCAAGTACGCCCCCTATTGACGTCAATGACGGTAAAT
GGCCCGCCTGGCATTATGCCCAGTACATGACCTTATGGGACTTTCCTACTTGGCAGTACATCTACGTATT
AGTCATCGCTATTACCATGGTGATGCGGTTTTGGCAGTACATCAATGGGCGTGGATAGCGGTTTGACTCA
CGGGGATTTCCAAGTCTCCACCCCATTGACGTCAATGGGAGTTTGTTTTGGCACCAAAATCAACGGGACT
TTCCAAAATGTCGTAACAACTCCGCCCCATTGACGCAAATGGGCGGTAGGCGTGTACGGTGGGAGGTCTA
TATAAGCAGCGCGTTTTGCCTGTACTGGGTCTCTCTGGTTAGACCAGATCTGAGCCTGGGAGCTCTCTGG
CTAACTAGGGAACCCACTGCTTAAGCCTCAATAAAGCTTGCCTTGAGTGCTTCAAGTAGTGTGTGCCCGT
CTGTTGTGTGACTCTGGTAACTAGAGATCCCTCAGACCCTTTTAGTCAGTGTGGAAAATCTCTAGCAGTG
GCGCCCGAACAGGGACTTGAAAGCGAAAGGGAAACCAGAGGAGCTCTCTCGACGCAGGACTCGGCTTGCT
GAAGCGCGCACGGCAAGAGGCGAGGGGCGGCGACTGGTGAGTACGCCAAAAATTTTGACTAGCGGAGGCT
AGAAGGAGAGAGATGGGTGCGAGAGCGTCAGTATTAAGCGGGGGAGAATTAGATCGCGATGGGAAAAAAT
TCGGTTAAGGCCAGGGGGAAAGAAAAAATATAAATTAAAACATATAGTATGGGCAAGCAGGGAGCTAGAA
CGATTCGCAGTTAATCCTGGCCTGTTAGAAACATCAGAAGGCTGTAGACAAATACTGGGACAGCTACAAC
CATCCCTTCAGACAGGATCAGAAGAACTTAGATCATTATATAATACAGTAGCAACCCTCTATTGTGTGCA
TCAAAGGATAGAGATAAAAGACACCAAGGAAGCTTTAGACAAGATAGAGGAAGAGCAAAACAAAAGTAAG
ACCACCGCACAGCAAGCGGCCGGCCGCTGATCTTCAGACCTGGAGGAGGAGATATGAGGGACAATTGGAG
AAGTGAATTATATAAATATAAAGTAGTAAAAATTGAACCATTAGGAGTAGCACCCACCAAGGCAAAGAGA
AGAGTGGTGCAGAGAGAAAAAAGAGCAGTGGGAATAGGAGCTTTGTTCCTTGGGTTCTTGGGAGCAGCAG
GAAGCACTATGGGCGCAGCGTCAATGACGCTGACGGTACAGGCCAGACAATTATTGTCTGGTATAGTGCA
GCAGCAGAACAATTTGCTGAGGGCTATTGAGGCGCAACAGCATCTGTTGCAACTCACAGTCTGGGGCATC
AAGCAGCTCCAGGCAAGAATCCTGGCTGTGGAAAGATACCTAAAGGATCAACAGCTCCTGGGGATTTGGG
GTTGCTCTGGAAAACTCATTTGCACCACTGCTGTGCCTTGGAATGCTAGTTGGAGTAATAAATCTCTGGA
ACAGATTTGGAATCACACGACCTGGATGGAGTGGGACAGAGAAATTAACAATTACACAAGCTTAATACAC
TCCTTAATTGAAGAATCGCAAAACCAGCAAGAAAAGAATGAACAAGAATTATTGGAATTAGATAAATGGG
CAAGTTTGTGGAATTGGTTTAACATAACAAATTGGCTGTGGTATATAAAATTATTCATAATGATAGTAGG
AGGCTTGGTAGGTTTAAGAATAGTTTTTGCTGTACTTTCTATAGTGAATAGAGTTAGGCAGGGATATTCA
CCATTATCGTTTCAGACCCACCTCCCAACCCCGAGGGGACCCGACAGGCCCGAAGGAATAGAAGAAGAAG
GTGGAGAGAGAGACAGAGACAGATCCATTCGATTAGTGAACGGATCGGCACTGCGTGCGCCAATTCTGCA
GACAAATGGCAGTATTCATCCACAATTTTAAAAGAAAAGGGGGGATTGGGGGGTACAGTGCAGGGGAAAG
AATAGTAGACATAATAGCAACAGACATACAAACTAAAGAATTACAAAAACAAATTACAAAAATTCAAAAT
TTTCGGGTTTATTACAGGGACAGCAGAGATCCAGTTTGGTTAATTAACTGCAGCCCCGATAAAATAAAAG
ATTTTATTTAGTCTCCAGAAAAAGGGGGGAATGAAAGACCCCACCTGTAGGTTTGGCAAGCTAGCTGCAG
TAACGCCATTTTGCAAGGCATGGAAAAATACCAAACCAAGAATAGAGAAGTTCAGATCAAGGGCGGGTAC
ATGAAAATAGCTAACGTTGGGCCAAACAGGATATCTGCGGTGAGCAGTTTCGGCCCCGGCCCGGGGCCAA
GAACAGATGGTCACCGCAGTTTCGGCCCCGGCCCGAGGCCAAGAACAGATGGTCCCCAGATATGGCCCAA
CCCTCAGCAGTTTCTTAAGACCCATCAGATGTTTCCAGGCTCCCCCAAGGACCTGAAATGACCCTGCGCC
TTATTTGAATTAACCAATCAGCCTGCTTCTCGCTTCTGTTCGCGCGCTTCTGCTTCCCGAGCTCTATAAA
AGAGCTCACAACCCCTCACTCGGCGCGCCAGTCCTCCGACAGACTGAGTCGCCCGGGGGTCTAGAACGCG
TGCCGCCATGACCGAATACAAACCTACCGTGAGGCTGGCTACAAGAGATGATGTCCCAAGGGCTGTGAGA
ACACTGGCCGCCGCTTTTGCCGATTACCCTGCCACACGCCACACTGTGGACCCAGATCGGCATATCGAGA
GAGTGACTGAGCTGCAGGAACTGTTCCTGACCCGAGTGGGCCTGGACATTGGGAAGGTCTGGGTCGCAGA
CGATGGAGCAGCTGTGGCTGTCTGGACCACACCAGAGAGCGTGGAAGCCGGAGCTGTCTTTGCAGAGATC
GGCCCTAGAATGGCAGAACTGAGCGGCTCCAGGCTGGCAGCACAGCAGCAGATGGAGGGACTGCTGGCCC
CACACAGGCCTAAGGAACCAGCATGGTTCCTGGCTACCGTGGGGGTCTCTCCTGACCATCAGGGCAAAGG
ACTGGGAAGTGCTGTGGTCCTGCCAGGAGTGGAGGCTGCAGAACGAGCTGGAGTCCCTGCATTTCTGGAG
ACCTCTGCTCCACGAAACCTGCCCTTCTATGAACGGCTGGGCTTTACTGTGACCGCAGATGTGGAGGTCC
CCGAAGGACCTAGGACCTGGTGCATGACACGCAAACCCGGCGCCTGAGCGATCGCCGCGGCCGCCTTCTT
AACCCAACAGAAGGCTCGAGAAGGTATATTGCTGTTGACAGTGAGCGAAAGAAAATCAGTACTAATCTAT
AGTGAAGCCACAGATGTATAGATTAGTACTGATTTTCTTCTGCCTACTGCCTCGGACTTCAAGGGGCTAG
AATTCGGCAGCTGTAGATCTTAGCCACTTTTTAAAAGAAAAGGGGGGACTGGAAGGGCTAACTGCATCCG
GACTGTACTGGGTCTCTCTGGTTAGACCAGATCTGAGCCTGGGAGCTCTCTGGCTAACTAGGGAACCCAC
TGCTTAAGCCTCAATAAAGCTTGCCTTGAGTGCTTCAAGTAGTGTGTGCCCGTCTGTTGTGTGACTCTGG
TAACTAGAGATCCCTCAGACCCTTTTAGTCAGTGTGGAAAATCTCTAGCAGGGCCCGTTTCATGTGAGCA
AAAGGCCAGCAAAAGGCCAGGAACCGTAAAAAGGCCGCGTTGCTGGCGTTTTTCCATAGGCTCCGCCCCC
CTGACGAGCATCACAAAAATCGACGCTCAAGTCAGAGGTGGCGAAACCCGACAGGACTATAAAGATACCA
GGCGTTTCCCCCTGGAAGCTCCCTCGTGCGCTCTCCTGTTCCGACCCTGCCGCTTACCGGATACCTGTCC
GCCTTTCTCCCTTCGGGAAGCGTGGCGCTTTCTCATAGCTCACGCTGTAGGTATCTCAGTTCGGTGTAGG
TCGTTCGCTCCAAGCTGGGCTGTGTGCACGAACCCCCCGTTCAGCCCGACCGCTGCGCCTTATCCGGTAA
CTATCGTCTTGAGTCCAACCCGGTAAGACACGACTTATCGCCACTGGCAGCAGCCACTGGTAACAGGATT
AGCAGAGCGAGGTATGTAGGCGGTGCTACAGAGTTCTTGAAGTGGTGGCCTAACTACGGCTACACTAGAA
GAACAGTATTTGGTATCTGCGCTCTGCTGAAGCCAGTTACCTTCGGAAAAAGAGTTGGTAGCTCTTGATC
CGGCAAACAAACCACCGCTGGTAGCGGTGGTTTTTTTGTTTGCAAGCAGCAGATTACGCGCAGAAAAAAA
GGATCTCAAGAAGATCCTTTGATCTTTTCTACGGGGTCTGACGCTCAGTGGAACGAAAACTCACGTTAAG
GGATTTTGGTCATGAGATTATCAAAAAGGATCTTCACCTAGATCCTTTTAAATTAAAAATGAAGTTTTAA
ATCAATCTAAAGTATATATGAGTAAACTTGGTCTGACAGTTACCAATGCTTAATCAGTGAGGCACCTATC
TCAGCGATCTGTCTATTTCGTTCATCCATAGTTGCCTGACTCCCCGTCGTGTAGATAACTACGATACGGG
AGGGCTTACCATCTGGCCCCAGTGCTGCAATGATACCGCGAGACCCACGCTCACCGGCTCCAGATTTATC
AGCAATAAACCAGCCAGCCGGAAGGGCCGAGCGCAGAAGTGGTCCTGCAACTTTATCCGCCTCCATCCAG
TCTATTAATTGTTGCCGGGAAGCTAGAGTAAGTAGTTCGCCAGTTAATAGTTTGCGCAACGTTGTTGCCA
TTGCTACAGGCATCGTGGTGTCACGCTCGTCGTTTGGTATGGCTTCATTCAGCTCCGGTTCCCAACGATC
AAGGCGAGTTACATGATCCCCCATGTTGTGCAAAAAAGCGGTTAGCTCCTTCGGTCCTCCGATCGTTGTC
AGAAGTAAGTTGGCCGCAGTGTTATCACTCATGGTTATGGCAGCACTGCATAATTCTCTTACTGTCATGC
CATCCGTAAGATGCTTTTCTGTGACTGGTGAGTACTCAACCAAGTCATTCTGAGAATAGTGTATGCGGCG
ACCGAGTTGCTCTTGCCCGGCGTCAATACGGGATAATACCGCGCCACATAGCAGAACTTTAAAAGTGCTC
ATCATTGGAAAACGTTCTTCGGGGCGAAAACTCTCAAGGATCTTACCGCTGTTGAGATCCAGTTCGATGT
AACCCACTCGTGCACCCAACTGATCTTCAGCATCTTTTACTTTCACCAGCGTTTCTGGGTGAGCAAAAAC
AGGAAGGCAAAATGCCGCAAAAAAGGGAATAAGGGCGACACGGAAATGTTGAATACTCATACTCTTCCTT
TTTCAATATTATTGAAGCATTTATCAGGGTTATTGTCTCATGAGCGGATACATATTTGAATGTATTTAGA
AAAATAAACAAATAGGGGTTCCGCGCACATTTCCCCGAAAAGTGCCACCTGACGTCGACGGATCGGGAGA
TCTCCCGATCCCCTATGGTGCACTCTCAGTACAATCTGCTCTGATGCCGCATAGTTAAGCCAGTATCTGC
TCCCTGCTTGTGTGTTGGAGGTCGCTGAGTAGTGCGCGAGCAAAATTTAAGCTACAACAAGGCAAGGCTT
GACCGACAATTGCATGAAG
